Addgene plasmid #160255: 18 pCOLI_A_Trx
Purpose: (Empty Backbone) N-term His-Thioredoxin 3C cleavable Amp resistant bacterial expression vector
Depositing lab: John Weir. Depositing organization: Friedrich Miescher Laboratory. Publication: InteBac - An integrated bacterial and baculovirus expression vector suite. Altmannova V, Blaha A, Astrinidis S, Reichle H, Weir JR. Protein Sci. 2020 Sep 21. doi: 10.1002/pro.3957. PubMed 32955754.
Backbone
  Vector backbone: pST50Trc
  Modifications to backbone: Custom MCS added to the vector for full compatibility within the InteBac system. 3C cleavable N-terminal 6xHis-Thioredoxin fusion protein added.
  Vector type: Bacterial Expression
  Promoter: T7
  Tag / fusion protein: 6xHis (N terminal on backbone); Thioredoxin (N terminal on backbone)
Growth in bacteria
  Bacterial resistance: Ampicillin, 100 μg/mL
  Growth temperature: 37°C
  Growth strain: DH5alpha
  Copy number: Low Copy
Gene/Insert
  Cloning method: Gibson Cloning
  Sequencing primers: 5′ T7_fwd; 3′ T7_rev
Terms and licenses: Academic/Nonprofit Terms; Industry Terms: Not Available to Industry
How to cite: 18 pCOLI_A_Trx was a gift from John Weir (Addgene plasmid # 160255 ; http://n2t.net/addgene:160255 ; RRID:Addgene_160255)
