[The description below was written by a language model from this plasmid's Addgene catalogue record and pLannotate feature annotations shown in this document.]
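Description:
18 pCOLI_A_Trx is an empty bacterial expression backbone from the InteBac vector suite, a set of mutually compatible plasmids for bacterial and baculovirus expression. It is derived from pST50Trc and is about 3.3 kb in the sequenced record. It replicates in E. coli from a ColE1/pMB1-type origin. The annotation also finds the rop gene, the pBR322 bom region and a short mbeC remnant, and the presence of rop fits the catalogue's description of the plasmid as low copy. Selection is by ampicillin, through a TEM-type beta-lactamase gene driven by its own promoter and followed by a phage fd terminator.

The expression cassette consists of a T7 promoter, the strong ribosome binding site from T7 gene 10, an N-terminal 6xHis tag, E. coli thioredoxin (TrxA) and a T7 terminator. According to the catalogue, a 3C protease cleavage site separates the His-thioredoxin module from a custom multiple cloning site designed for compatibility across the InteBac system. Neither the 3C site nor the cloning site is annotated in the feature table, but they presumably lie in the unannotated stretch between TrxA and the terminator. The short hit labelled as a capTEV fragment most likely just reflects the His tag, and the small SET1 fragment just upstream of the terminator probably reflects T7 gene 10-derived sequence rather than a functional solubility tag.

A gene of interest is inserted by Gibson assembly, so that it is expressed as a His-thioredoxin fusion in strains supplying T7 RNA polymerase. Thioredoxin commonly improves solubility, the His tag allows metal-affinity purification, and 3C cleavage then removes both from the target protein.
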