Features (pLannotate 1.2.2; 13 found; start..end, strand, type, name):
      1..589     +  rep_origin     ori: high-copy-number ColE1/pMB1/pBR322/pUC origin of replication
    775..914     -  misc_feature   bom: basis of mobility region from pBR322
   1016..1207    -  CDS            rop: Rop protein, which maintains plasmids at low copy number; rop
   1247..1357    +  CDS            mbeC (fragment): MBEC_ECOLX - Experimental evidence at protein level: Swiss-Prot protein existence level 1. Required for efficient mobilization of ColE1 plasmid and is thus essential to promote the specific transfer of the plasmid during conjugation. Probably functions by inducing DNA bending, helping the MbeA relaxase to melt the DNA around the nic site and cleave the phosphodiester bond. Binds specifically double-stranded DNA (dsDNA) containing the ColE1 oriT but does not recognize the inverted repeat (IR). From Escherichia coli.
   1444..1462    +  promoter       T7 promoter: promoter for bacteriophage T7 RNA polymerase
   1500..1522    +  RBS            RBS: efficient ribosome binding site from bacteriophage T7 gene 10 (Olins and Rangwala, 1989)
   1542..1558    +  CDS            capTEV™ (fragment): composite tag for in vivo biotinylation, TEV protease cleavage, and 6xHis tagging
   1560..1883    +  CDS            TrxA: E. coli thioredoxin; trxA
   2069..2118    +  CDS            SET1 (fragment): solubility-enhancement tag derived from T7 phage gene 10B
   2126..2173    +  terminator     T7 terminator: transcription terminator for bacteriophage T7 RNA polymerase
   2238..2329    +  promoter       AmpR promoter: bla
   2330..3187    +  CDS            bla: BLAT_ECOLX - Experimental evidence at protein level: Swiss-Prot protein existence level 1. TEM-type are the most prevalent beta-lactamases in enterobacteria; they hydrolyze the beta-lactam bond in susceptible beta-lactam antibiotics, thus conferring resistance to penicillins and cephalosporins. TEM-3 and TEM-4 are capable of hydrolyzing cefotaxime and ceftazidime. TEM-5 is capable of hydrolyzing ceftazidime. TEM-6 is capable of hydrolyzing ceftazidime and aztreonam. TEM-8/CAZ-2, TEM- 16/CAZ-7 and TEM-24/CAZ-6 are markedly active against ceftazidime. IRT- 4 shows resistance to beta-lactamase in
   3194..3233    +  terminator     fd terminator: central terminator from bacteriophage fd (Otsuka and Kunisawa, 1982)
>Addgene plasmid #160255 | 18 pCOLI_A_Trx | addgene full sequence | sequence record 318783 | Addgene NGS Result
TTGAGATCCTTTTTTTCTGCGCGTAATCTGCTGCTTGCAAACAAAAAAACCACCGCTACCAGCGGTGGTT
TGTTTGCCGGATCAAGAGCTACCAACTCTTTTTCCGAAGGTAACTGGCTTCAGCAGAGCGCAGATACCAA
ATACTGTCCTTCTAGTGTAGCCGTAGTTAGGCCACCACTTCAAGAACTCTGTAGCACCGCCTACATACCT
CGCTCTGCTAATCCTGTTACCAGTGGCTGCTGCCAGTGGCGATAAGTCGTGTCTTACCGGGTTGGACTCA
AGACGATAGTTACCGGATAAGGCGCAGCGGTCGGGCTGAACGGGGGGTTCGTGCACACAGCCCAGCTTGG
AGCGAACGACCTACACCGAACTGAGATACCTACAGCGTGAGCTATGAGAAAGCGCCACGCTTCCCGAAGG
GAGAAAGGCGGACAGGTATCCGGTAAGCGGCAGGGTCGGAACAGGAGAGCGCACGAGGGAGCTTCCAGGG
GGAAACGCCTGGTATCTTTATAGTCCTGTCGGGTTTCGCCACCTCTGACTTGAGCGTCGATTTTTGTGAT
GCTCGTCAGGGGGGCGGAGCCTATGGAAAAACGCCAGCAACGCGGCCTTTTTACGGTTCCTGGCCTTTTG
CTGGCCTTTTGCTCACATGTTCTTTCCTGCGTTATCCCCTGATTCTGTGGATAACCGTATTACCGCCTTT
GAGTGAGCTGATACCGCTCGCCGCAGCCGAACGACCGAGCGCAGCGAGTCAGTGAGCGAGGAAGCGGAAG
AGCGCCTGATGCGGTATTTTCTCCTTACGCATCTGTGCGGTATTTCACACCGCAATGGTGCACTCTCAGT
ACAATCTGCTCTGATGCCGCATAGTTAAGCCAGTATACACTCCGCTATCGCTACGTGACTGGGTCATGGC
TGCGCCCCGACACCCGCCAACACCCGCTGACGCGCCCTGACGGGCTTGTCTGCTCCCGGCATCCGCTTAC
AGACAAGCTGTGACCGTCTCCGGGAGCTGCATGTGTCAGAGGTTTTCACCGTCATCACCGAAACGCGCGA
GGCAGCTGCGGTAAAGCTCATCAGCGTGGTCGTGAAGCGATTCACAGATGTCTGCCTGTTCATCCGCGTC
CAGCTCGTTGAGTTTCTCCAGAAGCGTTAATGTCTGGCTTCTGATAAAGCGGGCCATGTTAAGGGCGGTT
TTTTCCTGTTTGGTCACTGATGCCTCCGTGTAAGGGGGATTTCTGTTCATGGGGTAATGATACCGATGAA
ACGAGAGAGGATGCTCACGATACGGGTTACTGATGATGAACATGCCCGGTTACTGGAACGTTGTGAGGGT
AAACAACTGGCGGTATGGATGCGGCGGGACCAGAGAAAAATCACTCAGGGTCAATGCCAGCGCTTCGTTA
ATACAGATGTAGGTGTTGGCACCATGCATCGATCCCGCGAAATTAATACGACTCACTATAGGGAGACCAC
AACGGTTTCCCTCCGGCTCCGGAAATAATTTTGTTTAACTTTAAGAAGGAGATATACATATGGGCAGCAG
CCATCATCATCATCATCACAGCGATAAAATTATTCACCTGACTGACGACAGTTTTGACACGGATGTACTC
AAAGCGGACGGGGCGATCCTCGTCGATTTCTGGGCAGAGTGGTGCGGTCCGTGCAAAATGATCGCCCCGA
TTCTGGATGAAATCGCTGACGAATATCAGGGCAAACTGACCGTTGCAAAACTGAACATCGATCAAAACCC
TGGCACTGCGCCGAAATATGGCATCCGTGGTATCCCGACTCTGCTGCTGTTCAAAAACGGTGAAGTGGCG
GCAACCAAAGTGGGTGCACTGTCTAAAGGTCAGTTGAAAGAGTTCCTCGACGCTAACCTGGCCAGCAGCG
GATCTCTGGAAGTTCTGTTCCAGGGGCCCGGATCCCGGTCCGACATATGAGCGCGCGGAATTCAAAGGCC
TACGTCGACGAGCTCACTAGTCGCGGCCGCTTTCGAATCTAGAGCCTGCAGTCTCGACAAGCTTGTCGAG
AAGTACTAGAGGATGTACAACGCGTGCGCGCTGATCCGGCTGCTAACAAAGCCCGAAAGGAAGCTGAGTT
GGCTGCTGCCACCGCTGAGCAATAACTAGCATAACCCCTTGGGGCCTCTAAACGGGTCTTGAGGGGTTTT
TTGCTGAAAGGAGGAACTATATCGGGATTAGCCCGCCTAATGAGCGGGCTTTTTTTTAATTCCCCTATTT
GTTTATTTTTCTAAATACATTCAAATATGTATCCGCTCATGAGACAATAACCCTGATAAATGCTTCAATA
ATATTGAAAAAGGAAGAGTATGAGTATTCAACATTTCCGTGTCGCCCTTATTCCCTTTTTTGCGGCATTT
TGCCTTCCTGTTTTTGCTCACCCAGAAACGCTCGTGAAAGTAAAAGACGCAGAGGACCAATTGGGGGCAC
GAGTGGGATACATAGAACTGGACTTGAATAGCGGTAAAATCCTTGAGAGTTTTCGCCCTGAAGAGCGTTT
TCCAATGATGAGCACTTTCAAAGTTCTGCTATGTGGAGCAGTATTATCCCGTGTAGATGCGGGGCAAGAG
CAACTCGGACGACGAATACACTATTCGCAGAATGACTTGGTTGAATACTCCCCAGTGACAGAAAAGCACC
TTACGGACGGAATGACGGTAAGAGAATTATGTAGTGCCGCCATAACGATGAGTGATAACACTGCGGCGAA
CTTACTTCTGACAACCATCGGTGGACCGAAGGAATTAACCGCTTTTTTGCACAATATGGGAGACCATGTA
ACTCGCCTTGACCGTTGGGAACCAGAACTGAATGAAGCCATACCAAACGACGAGCGAGACACCACAATGC
CTGCGGCAATGGCAACAACATTACGCAAACTATTAACTGGCGAACTACTTACTCTGGCTTCACGGCAACA
ATTAATAGACTGGCTTGAAGCGGATAAAGTTGCAGGACCACTACTGCGTTCGGCACTTCCTGCTGGCTGG
TTTATTGCTGATAAATCTGGGGCAGGAGAGCGTGGTTCACGGGGTATCATTGCCGCACTTGGACCAGATG
GTAAGCCTTCCCGTATCGTAGTTATCTACACGACGGGTAGTCAGGCAACTATGGACGAACGAAATAGACA
GATTGCTGAAATAGGGGCTTCACTGATTAAGCATTGGTAAACCGATACAATTAAAGGCTCCTTTTGGAGC
CTTTTTTTTTGGACGGACCGGTAGAAAAGATCAAAGGATCTTC
